>Addgene plasmid #67051 | pCellFree_G03 BTF3L4 | addgene partial sequence | sequence record 118881 | EGFP-N 5'-CGTCGCCGTCCAGCTCGACCAG-3'
TTGCTTGTGCCGTGGTGATGGTGGTGATGGTGGTGACCAGAGGTGCCCATGGTTTCACTTACGTGTTTAA
TGTCTTTACAGACTTTATACATTACTGTCATGGTTAAATAAAATAAAATAAAATAAAATAAAATAAAATA
AAATAAAATAAAATAAAATAAAATAAACTTAAGATGTCCCTATAGTGAGTCGTATTAGACGTCAGGTGGC
ACTTTTCGGGGAAATGTGCGCGGAACCCCTATTTGTTTATTTTTCTAAATACATTCAAATATGTATCCGC
TCATGAGACAATAACCCTGATAAATGCTTCAATAATATTGAAAAAGGAAGAGTATGAGTATTCAACATTT
CCGTGTCGCCCTTATTCCCTTTTTTGCGGCATTTTGCCTTCCTGTTTTTGCTCACCCAGAAACGCTGGTG
AAAGTAAAAGATGCTGAAGATCAGTTGGGTGCACGAGTGGGTTACATCGAACTGGATCTCAACAGCGGTA
AGATCCTTGAGAGTTTTCGCCCCGAAGAACGTTTTCCAATGATGAGCACTTTTAAAGTTCTGCTATGTGG
CGCGGTATTATCCCGTATTGACGCCGGGCAAGAGCAACTCGGTCGCCGCATACACTATTCTCAGAATGAC
TTGGTTGAGTACTCACCAGTCACAGAAAAGCATCTTACGGATGGCATGACAGTAAGAGAATTATGCAGTG
CTGCCATAACCATGAGTGATAACACTGCGGCCAACTTACTTCTGACAACGATCGGAGGACCGAAGGAGCT
AACCGC
