>Addgene plasmid #67051 | pCellFree_G03 BTF3L4 | addgene partial sequence | sequence record 119848 | T7term 5'-GCTAGTTATTGCTCAGCGG-3'
GGTCCACGCGTACCCAACACACGGACACATGCACGAACACGCATGCAGAGAGATCATACATCATCTATAG
AGAAGTACACGTAAAAGTAAGACTCGTCGTCTGCCAGCTACAACCGAGAAGGCGACGTGAAAGGAACAAG
AAAGGAGGAGGAGGGCGGCCGCTTACACCACTTTGTACAAGAAAGTTGGGTAGTTAGCTTCATTCTTTGA
TGCCTCATCAAAATTTTCTACAAGATCTGGAACATCATCATCTTCCTCATCAATGTCTTCTGGTTTTGGT
GCTTTACTGTCCAAGACTTGCCGTGGGAACTGTTCAGCTAACTTCCTAAGGCTTGTTAAACTGTCAGCAC
CAAGCTGACTTAATATTCCAGGAAGCATTTCTGTGATTGGTTTGGCTTCTGCATGACCAGTAATTGCAAA
GGTATTAGCAGAAAGGGAAGCTTGGACTTTGGGATTGTTGAAATGAATAACTGTCCCATCATCTTTAATC
ATGTTCACCTCTTCAATACCAGCTATATTATTCACAGCCAGTTTTTTTAGAGAACTCTGAAGCTTTTTGT
CATCAGCTGTGGCTGTTCTATGTACCACCTTCTTCTTTCTGCGAGCTGTACCCTTGCCCCCTATCCGGAC
CTGAGCCTGAAGTTTGGCTAACTTTTCTTGATTCATGCCAACTTTTTTGTACAAACTTGTCGGACCCTGG
AAGAGCACCTCCAGCTTGTATAGCTCGTCCATGCCGAGAGTGATCCCGGCGGCGGTCACGAACTCCAGCA
GGACCATGTGATCGCGCTTCTCGTTGGGGTCTTTGCTCAGGGCGGACTGGGTGCTCAGGTAGTGGTTGTC
GGGCAGCAGCACGGGGCCGTCGCCGATGGGGGTGTTCTGCTGGTAGTGGTCGGCGAGCTGCACGCTGCCG
TCCTCGATGTTGTGGCGGATCTTGAAGTTCACCTTGATGCCGTTCTTCTGCTTGTCGGCCAT
