[The description below was written by a language model from this plasmid's Addgene catalogue record.]
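Description:
pCellFree_G03 BTF3L4 is a cell-free expression plasmid built on the pCellFree_G03 backbone, designed to serve as a template for in vitro transcription and translation rather than for expression in living host cells. It is propagated in E. coli as a high-copy plasmid under ampicillin selection. The record does not name the origin of replication, and no feature table is provided, so details of any translation-enhancing leader or other regulatory sequences in the backbone cannot be confirmed here.

The payload is the human BTF3L4 open reading frame, encoding transcription factor BTF3 homolog 4, introduced into the backbone by Gateway recombination cloning. Transcription is driven by a T7 promoter, so T7 RNA polymerase produces the mRNA that is then translated in a cell lysate; the use of a T7 terminator primer for sequencing suggests that a T7 terminator lies downstream of the insert. The backbone supplies two N-terminal fusion partners, a His tag and EGFP. The His tag allows affinity capture or detection of the product. The EGFP moiety gives a fluorescent readout, so the yield and integrity of the fusion protein can be followed directly without purification.

The stated purpose of the construct is to act as a standard for cell-free expression benchmarking. It comes from a study comparing the performance of four cell-free protein expression systems, where a defined EGFP-tagged human protein template would allow output to be compared across the different lysates.
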