Addgene plasmid #67051: pCellFree_G03 BTF3L4
Purpose: Standard for cell-free expression benchmarking.
Depositing lab: Kirill Alexandrov. Depositing organization: University of Queensland. Publication: Performance benchmarking of four cell-free protein expression systems. Gagoski D, Polinkovsky ME, Mureev S, Kunert A, Johnston W, Gambin Y, Alexandrov K. Biotechnol Bioeng. 2015 Aug 24. doi: 10.1002/bit.25814. PubMed 26301602.
Backbone
  Vector backbone: pCellFree_G03
  Vector type: Cell-free expression
Growth in bacteria
  Bacterial resistance: Ampicillin, 100 μg/mL
  Growth temperature: 37°C
  Growth strain: DH5alpha
  Copy number: High Copy
Gene/Insert
  Gene/Insert name: BTF3L4 (alt name: Transcription factor BTF3 homolog 4)
  Species: H. sapiens (human)
  Entrez Gene: BTF3L4
  Promoter: T7
  Tag / fusion protein: His (N terminal on backbone); EGFP (N terminal on backbone)
  Cloning method: Gateway Cloning
  Sequencing primers: 5′ EGFP-C; 3′ T7 terminal
Terms and licenses: Academic/Nonprofit Terms; Industry Terms: Not Available to Industry
How to cite: pCellFree_G03 BTF3L4 was a gift from Kirill Alexandrov (Addgene plasmid # 67051 ; http://n2t.net/addgene:67051 ; RRID:Addgene_67051)
